Addgene plasmid #207592: pJS119
Purpose: GFP-TonB deltaII expression
Depositing lab: Colin Kleanthous. Depositing organization: University of Oxford. Publication: Tunable force transduction through the Escherichia coli cell envelope. Williams-Jones DP, Webby MN, Press CE, Gradon JM, Armstrong SR, Szczepaniak J, Kleanthous C. Proc Natl Acad Sci U S A. 2023 Nov 21;120(47):e2306707120. doi: 10.1073/pnas.2306707120. Epub 2023 Nov 16. PubMed 37972066.
Backbone
  Vector backbone: pBAD24
  Vector type: Bacterial Expression
Growth in bacteria
  Bacterial resistance: Ampicillin, 100 μg/mL
  Growth temperature: 37°C
  Growth strain: DH5alpha
  Copy number: Unknown
Gene/Insert
  Gene/Insert name: GFP-TonB deltaII
  Species: E. coli
  Insert size (bp): 1056
  Cloning method: Ligation Independent Cloning
Terms and licenses: Academic/Nonprofit Terms; Industry Terms: Not Available to Industry
How to cite: pJS119 was a gift from Colin Kleanthous (Addgene plasmid # 207592 ; http://n2t.net/addgene:207592 ; RRID:Addgene_207592)
