[The description below was written by a language model from this plasmid's Addgene catalogue record and pLannotate feature annotations shown in this document.]
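Description:
pJS119 is a bacterial expression plasmid built on the pBAD24 backbone for arabinose-inducible production of a GFP-TonB fusion in Escherichia coli. It replicates from a ColE1/pMB1-type origin and is selected with ampicillin through the bla (β-lactamase) gene driven by its own promoter. An M13 phage origin is also annotated, which in principle allows single-stranded DNA production. Short remnants of bom, rop, the tetracycline resistance gene and its promoter are leftovers of the pBR322 lineage and are not functional parts. The record lists the copy number as unknown.

The expression cassette follows the standard pBAD layout. The araC regulator is transcribed divergently from the araBAD promoter, so transcription of the insert is held low without L-arabinose and can be titrated by adding it. Downstream of the promoter lies msGFP2, a photostable monomeric superfolder GFP. It is followed after a short gap by two adjacent tonB-matching segments, and the cassette ends with the rrnB 5S/T1/T2 terminator region. The annotation tool matched these segments to a Serratia TonB homologue, but the catalogue entry gives the insert species as E. coli. The split, shortened tonB annotation is consistent with the "deltaII" name, which implies an internal deletion. However, the record does not define which residues or region are removed.

TonB couples inner-membrane energy to outer-membrane receptors for uptake of iron compounds and cobalamin. The GFP placed at its N-terminal end would allow the deletion variant to be visualised in cells. The associated publication concerns force transduction through the E. coli cell envelope, which suggests the construct is used to compare this truncated TonB with other variants.
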