Features (pLannotate 1.2.2; 16 found; start..end, strand, type, name):
      1..381     +  rep_origin     M13 ori (sequence partly withheld): M13 bacteriophage origin of replication; arrow indicates direction of (+) strand synthesis
    567..1155    +  rep_origin     ori: high-copy-number ColE1/pMB1/pBR322/pUC origin of replication
   1341..1392    -  misc_feature   bom (fragment): basis of mobility region from pBR322
   1508..1547    -  CDS            rop (fragment): Rop protein, which maintains plasmids at low copy number; rop
   1548..1733    -  CDS            TcR (fragment): tetracycline efflux protein; tet; confers resistance to tetracycline
   1743..1761    +  promoter       tet promoter (fragment): E. coli promoter for tetracycline efflux protein gene
   1851..2729    -  CDS            araC: L-arabinose regulatory protein; araC
   2756..3040    +  promoter       araBAD promoter: araBAD; promoter of the L-arabinose operon of E. coli; the araC regulatory gene is transcribed in the opposite direction (Guzman et al., 1995)
   3072..3779    +  CDS            msGFP2: photostable monomeric superfolder GFP (Valbuena et al., 2020)
   3804..3908    +  CDS            tonB (fragment): TONB_SERMA - Protein inferred from homology: Swiss-Prot protein existence level 3. Interacts with outer membrane receptor proteins that carry out high-affinity binding and energy dependent uptake into the periplasmic space of specific substrates such as cobalamin, and various iron compounds (such as iron dicitrate, enterochelin, aerobactin, etc.). In the absence of TonB these receptors bind their substrates but do not carry out active transport. TonB also interacts with some colicins and is involved in the energy-dependent, irreversible steps of bacteriophages phi 80 and T1 infection. It could
   3912..4121    +  CDS            tonB (fragment): TONB_SERMA - Protein inferred from homology: Swiss-Prot protein existence level 3. Interacts with outer membrane receptor proteins that carry out high-affinity binding and energy dependent uptake into the periplasmic space of specific substrates such as cobalamin, and various iron compounds (such as iron dicitrate, enterochelin, aerobactin, etc.). In the absence of TonB these receptors bind their substrates but do not carry out active transport. TonB also interacts with some colicins and is involved in the energy-dependent, irreversible steps of bacteriophages phi 80 and T1 infection. It could
   4217..4332    +  ncRNA          5S rRNA: Accession: RF00001 - 5S ribosomal RNA
   4336..4422    +  terminator     rrnB T1 terminator: Escherichia coli rrnB; transcription terminator T1 from the E. coli rrnB gene
   4514..4541    +  terminator     rrnB T2 terminator: transcription terminator T2 from the E. coli rrnB gene
   4560..4651    +  promoter       AmpR promoter: bla
   4652..5512    +  CDS            AmpR: β-lactamase; bla; confers resistance to ampicillin, carbenicillin, and related antibiotics
>Addgene plasmid #207592 | pJS119 | addgene full sequence | sequence record 414345 | Addgene NGS Result
[124 nt withheld, positions 1-124]
C
[141 nt withheld, positions 126-266]
CCTTTGACGTTGGAGTCCACGTTCTTT
[37 nt withheld, positions 294-330]
ACCCTATCTCGGGCTATTCTTTTGATTTATAAGGGATTTTGCCGATTTCGGCCTATTGGTTAAAAAATGA
GCTGATTTAACAAAAATTTAACGCGAATTTTAACAAAATATTAACGTTTACAATTTAAAAGGATCTAGGT
GAAGATCCTTTTTGATAATCTCATGACCAAAATCCCTTAACGTGAGTTTTCGTTCCACTGAGCGTCAGAC
CCCGTAGAAAAGATCAAAGGATCTTCTTGAGATCCTTTTTTTCTGCGCGTAATCTGCTGCTTGCAAACAA
AAAAACCACCGCTACCAGCGGTGGTTTGTTTGCCGGATCAAGAGCTACCAACTCTTTTTCCGAAGGTAAC
TGGCTTCAGCAGAGCGCAGATACCAAATACTGTCCTTCTAGTGTAGCCGTAGTTAGGCCACCACTTCAAG
AACTCTGTAGCACCGCCTACATACCTCGCTCTGCTAATCCTGTTACCAGTGGCTGCTGCCAGTGGCGATA
AGTCGTGTCTTACCGGGTTGGACTCAAGACGATAGTTACCGGATAAGGCGCAGCGGTCGGGCTGAACGGG
GGGTTCGTGCACACAGCCCAGCTTGGAGCGAACGACCTACACCGAACTGAGATACCTACAGCGTGAGCTA
TGAGAAAGCGCCACGCTTCCCGAAGGGAGAAAGGCGGACAGGTATCCGGTAAGCGGCAGGGTCGGAACAG
GAGAGCGCACGAGGGAGCTTCCAGGGGGAAACGCCTGGTATCTTTATAGTCCTGTCGGGTTTCGCCACCT
CTGACTTGAGCGTCGATTTTTGTGATGCTCGTCAGGGGGGCGGAGCCTATGGAAAAACGCCAGCAACGCG
GCCTTTTTACGGTTCCTGGCCTTTTGCTGGCCTTTTGCTCACATGTTCTTTCCTGCGTTATCCCCTGATT
CTGTGGATAACCGTATTACCGCCTTTGAGTGAGCTGATACCGCTCGCCGCAGCCGAACGACCGAGCGCAG
CGAGTCAGTGAGCGAGGAAGCGGAAGAGCGCCTGATGCGGTATTTTCTCCTTACGCATCTGTGCGGTATT
TCACACCGCATAGGGTCATGGCTGCGCCCCGACACCCGCCAACACCCGCTGACGCGCCCTGACGGGCTTG
TCTGCTCCCGGCATCCGCTTACAGACAAGCTGTGACCGTCTCCGGGAGCTGCATGTGTCAGAGGTTTTCA
CCGTCATCACCGAAACGCGCGAGGCAGAAGGAGATGGCGCCCAACAGTCCCCCGGCCACGGGGCCTGCCA
CCATACCCACGCCGAAACAAGCGCTCATGAGCCCGAAGTGGCGAGCCCGATCTTCCCCATCGGTGATGTC
GGCGATATAGGCGCCAGCAACCGCACCTGTGGCGCCGGTGATGCCGGCCACGATGCGTCCGGCGTAGAGG
ATCTGCTCATGTTTGACAGCTTATCATCGATGCATAATGTGCCTGTCAAATGGACGAAGCAGGGATTCTG
CAAACCCTATGCTACTCCGTCAAGCCGTCAATTGTCTGATTCGTTACCAATTATGACAACTTGACGGCTA
CATCATTCACTTTTTCTTCACAACCGGCACGGAACTCGCTCGGGCTGGCCCCGGTGCATTTTTTAAATAC
CCGCGAGAAATAGAGTTGATCGTCAAAACCAACATTGCGACCGACGGTGGCGATAGGCATCCGGGTGGTG
CTCAAAAGCAGCTTCGCCTGGCTGATACGTTGGTCCTCGCGCCAGCTTAAGACGCTAATCCCTAACTGCT
GGCGGAAAAGATGTGACAGACGCGACGGCGACAAGCAAACATGCTGTGCGACGCTGGCGATATCAAAATT
GCTGTCTGCCAGGTGATCGCTGATGTACTGACAAGCCTCGCGTACCCGATTATCCATCGGTGGATGGAGC
GACTCGTTAATCGCTTCCATGCGCCGCAGTAACAATTGCTCAAGCAGATTTATCGCCAGCAGCTCCGAAT
AGCGCCCTTCCCCTTGCCCGGCGTTAATGATTTGCCCAAACAGGTCGCTGAAATGCGGCTGGTGCGCTTC
ATCCGGGCGAAAGAACCCCGTATTGGCAAATATTGACGGCCAGTTAAGCCATTCATGCCAGTAGGCGCGC
GGACGAAAGTAAACCCACTGGTGATACCATTCGCGAGCCTCCGGATGACGACCGTAGTGATGAATCTCTC
CTGGCGGGAACAGCAAAATATCACCCGGTCGGCAAACAAATTCTCGTCCCTGATTTTTCACCACCCCCTG
ACCGCGAATGGTGAGATTGAGAATATAACCTTTCATTCCCAGCGGTCGGTCGATAAAAAAATCGAGATAA
CCGTTGGCCTCAATCGGCGTTAAACCCGCCACCAGATGGGCATTAAACGAGTATCCCGGCAGCAGGGGAT
CATTTTGCGCTTCAGCCATACTTTTCATACTCCCGCCATTCAGAGAAGAAACCAATTGTCCATATTGCAT
CAGACATTGCCGTCACTGCGTCTTTTACTGGCTCTTCTCGCTAACCAAACCGGTAACCCCGCTTATTAAA
AGCATTCTGTAACAAAGCGGGACCAAAGCCATGACAAAAACGCGTAACAAAAGTGTCTATAATCACGGCA
GAAAAGTCCACATTGATTATTTGCACGGCGTCACACTTTGCTATGCCATAGCATTTTTATCCATAAGATT
AGCGGATCCTACCTGACGCTTTTTATCGCAACTCTCTACTGTTTCTCCATACCCGTTTTTTTGGGCTAGC
AGGAGGAATTCATGGATAGCACTGAGAGCCTGTTCACCGGGGTGGTGCCCATCCTGGTCGAGCTGGACGG
CGACGTAAACGGCCACAAGTTCAGCGTGCGCGGCGAGGGCGAGGGCGATGCCACCAACGGCAAGCTGACC
CTGAAGTTCATCTGCACCACCGGCAAGCTGCCCGTGCCCTGGCCCACCCTCGTGACCACCCTGACCTACG
GCGTGCAGTGCTTCAGCCGCTACCCCGACCACATGAAGCAGCACGACTTCTTCAAGTCCGCCATGCCCGA
AGGCTACGTCCAGGAGCGCACCATCACCTTCAAGGACGACGGCACCTACAAGACCCGCGCCGAGGTGAAG
TTCGAGGGCGACACCCTGGTGAACCGCATCGAGCTGAAGGGCATCGACTTCAAGGAGGACGGCAACATCC
TGGGGCACAAGCTGGAGTACAACTACAACAGCCACAACGTCTATATCACCGCCGACAAGCAGAAGAACGG
CATCAAGGCCAACTTCAAGATCCGCCACAACGTGGAGGACGGCAGCGTGCAGCTCGCCGACCACTACCAG
CAGAACACCCCCATCGGCGACGGCCCCGTGCTGCTGCCCGACAACCACTACCTGAGCACCCAGTCCAAGC
TGAGCAAAGACCCCAACGAGAAGCGCGATCACATGGTCCTGCTGGAGTTCGTGACCGCCGCCGGGATCAC
TGGAGGCAGTGGCGGTTCTGGTGGTGGTGGTTCTACCCTTGATTTACCTCGCCGCTTCCCCTGGCCGACG
TTACTTTCGGTCTGCATTCATGGTGCTGTTGTGGCGGGTCTGCTCTATACCTCGGTACATCAGGTTATTG
AACTACCTGCGGCATTGCGCATTGAAGGGCAGGTTAAAGTTAAATTTGACGTTACGCCGGATGGTCGCGT
GGATAACGTACAAATCCTCTCAGCCAAGCCTGCGAACATGTTTGAGCGTGAGGTGAAAAATGCGATGCGC
AGATGGCGTTATGAGCCGGGTAAGCCAGGCAGTGGGATTGTGGTGAATATCCTGTTTAAAATTAACGGCA
CCACCGAAATTCAGTAAAAGCTTGGCTGTTTTGGCGGATGAGAGAAGATTTTCAGCCTGATACAGATTAA
ATCAGAACGCAGAAGCGGTCTGATAAAACAGAATTTGCCTGGCGGCAGTAGCGCGGTGGTCCCACCTGAC
CCCATGCCGAACTCAGAAGTGAAACGCCGTAGCGCCGATGGTAGTGTGGGGTCTCCCCATGCGAGAGTAG
GGAACTGCCAGGCATCAAATAAAACGAAAGGCTCAGTCGAAAGACTGGGCCTTTCGTTTTATCTGTTGTT
TGTCGGTGAACGCTCTCCTGAGTAGGACAAATCCGCCGGGAGCGGATTTGAACGTTGCGAAGCAACGGCC
CGGAGGGTGGCGGGCAGGACGCCCGCCATAAACTGCCAGGCATCAAATTAAGCAGAAGGCCATCCTGACG
GATGGCCTTTTTGCGTTTCTACAAACTCTTTTGTTTATTTTTCTAAATACATTCAAATATGTATCCGCTC
ATGAGACAATAACCCTGATAAATGCTTCAATAATATTGAAAAAGGAAGAGTATGAGTATTCAACATTTCC
GTGTCGCCCTTATTCCCTTTTTTGCGGCATTTTGCCTTCCTGTTTTTGCTCACCCAGAAACGCTGGTGAA
AGTAAAAGATGCTGAAGATCAGTTGGGTGCACGAGTGGGTTACATCGAACTGGATCTCAACAGCGGTAAG
ATCCTTGAGAGTTTTCGCCCCGAAGAACGTTTTCCAATGATGAGCACTTTTAAAGTTCTGCTATGTGGCG
CGGTATTATCCCGTGTTGACGCCGGGCAAGAGCAACTCGGTCGCCGCATACACTATTCTCAGAATGACTT
GGTTGAGTACTCACCAGTCACAGAAAAGCATCTTACGGATGGCATGACAGTAAGAGAATTATGCAGTGCT
GCCATAACCATGAGTGATAACACTGCGGCCAACTTACTTCTGACAACGATCGGAGGACCGAAGGAGCTAA
CCGCTTTTTTGCACAACATGGGGGATCATGTAACTCGCCTTGATCGTTGGGAACCGGAGCTGAATGAAGC
CATACCAAACGACGAGCGTGACACCACGATGCCTGTAGCAATGGCAACAACGTTGCGCAAACTATTAACT
GGCGAACTACTTACTCTAGCTTCCCGGCAACAATTAATAGACTGGATGGAGGCGGATAAAGTTGCAGGAC
CACTTCTGCGCTCGGCCCTTCCGGCTGGCTGGTTTATTGCTGATAAATCTGGAGCCGGTGAGCGTGGGTC
TCGCGGTATCATTGCAGCACTGGGGCCAGATGGTAAGCCCTCCCGTATCGTAGTTATCTACACGACGGGG
AGTCAGGCAACTATGGATGAACGAAATAGACAGATCGCTGAGATAGGTGCCTCACTGATTAAGCATTGGT
AACTGTCAGACCAAGTTTACTCATATATACTTTAGATTGATTT
